>Addgene plasmid #44539 | pPK609 | addgene partial sequence | sequence record 64137 | yHHF2pro-F 5'-CCTACATCTTGTTCAAAAGAGTAGC-3'
TAGAGGTAAAGGTGGTAAAGGTCTAGGAAAAGGTGGTGCCAAGCGTCACAGAAAGATTCTAAGAGATAAC
ATTCAAGGTATCACTAAGCCAGCTATCAGAAGATTAGCTAGAAGAGGTGGTGTCAAGCGTATTTCTGGTT
TGATCTACGAAGAAGTCAGAGCCGTCTTGAAATCCTTCTTGGAATCCGTCATCAGGGACTCTGTTACTTA
CACTGAACACGCCAAGAGAAAGACTGTTACTGCTTTGAAGAGACAAGGTAGAACCTTATATGGTTTCGGT
GGTTAAACAATCGGTGGTTAAACAATCGGTGTTTGAAATTATTTTCATGCCTTTCAAAAAATAAAATAAC
GATCATTCTATTGGGAATATAATAGAACCTTATGTATGCATTTTTCGGTTTTTTATTATTTCATGTACTA
TATATATTAAAAATAAGTCTCAATAAAAGAAACTAGTTTCCGAACTGTCTTAGATAGTCTTCCCTTATGT
GCTCCTCCATTTCATTGCCGTTGAGTGCTTCGACGTGGCGTTCGTGTCCCCTCTGTTGGTTAAGCAGATT
TACCCAAATATTTACGCAGAAACCCATGGAATCCTCAATTTCACGCTTTTTCTTGGGACATCTGCACCTG
CAGCCACACCCAAATTCCCTTCCCTCGTCGTAGGCCGCGTTTTTACGTTTGAATTTTGAGTCACTGGCTA
AGTAGGAGAATTCTTGAAGACGAAAGGGCCTCGTGATACGCCTATTTTTATAGGTTAATGTCATGATAAT
AATGGTTTCTTAGA
