[The description below was written by a language model from this plasmid's Addgene catalogue record.]
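Description:
pPK609 is a yeast expression plasmid built on the pUK499 backbone and carrying a mutant allele of hhf2, one of the two Saccharomyces cerevisiae genes that encode histone H4. The insert was placed in the vector by restriction cloning between BamHI and HindIII sites, although the record does not say whether those sites survived the cloning. The allele carries a deletion recorded as del (83-88). This presumably removes residues 83 to 88 of the H4 protein, but the record does not state explicitly whether the numbering refers to amino acids or nucleotides.

In bacteria the plasmid is selected with ampicillin, and its copy number is listed as unknown. The catalogue entry does not state the yeast selectable marker, the yeast replication or segregation elements (for example a centromere/ARS or a 2μ origin), or the promoter driving hhf2. No feature table is available to fill these in, so it cannot be said whether the gene is expressed from its native regulatory sequences or from a heterologous promoter. No epitope tags or reporters are recorded.

The plasmid comes from work that systematically dissected histone H4 by deletion. That study asked which parts of this highly conserved protein are needed for yeast viability and which are needed for repressing the silent mating-type loci. pPK609 fits this work as one member of a series of H4 deletion alleles, typically introduced into yeast to supply a mutant H4 and test its effect on growth and on chromatin-dependent silencing.
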