Addgene plasmid #44539: pPK609
Depositing lab: Michael Grunstein. Depositing organization: University of California, Los Angeles (UCLA). Publication: Extremely conserved histone H4 N terminus is dispensable for growth but essential for repressing the silent mating loci in yeast. Kayne PS, Kim UJ, Han M, Mullen JR, Yoshizaki F, Grunstein M. Cell. 1988 Oct 7;55(1):27-39. 10.1016/0092-8674(88)90006-2 PubMed 3048701.
Backbone
  Vector backbone: pUK499
  Vector type: Yeast Expression
Growth in bacteria
  Bacterial resistance: Ampicillin, 100 μg/mL
  Growth temperature: 37°C
  Growth strain: XL1 Blue
  Copy number: Unknown
Gene/Insert
  Gene/Insert name: hhf2
  Mutation: del (83-88)
  Cloning method: Restriction Enzyme; 5′ cloning site BamH I (unknown if destroyed); 3′ cloning site HindIII (unknown if destroyed)
  Sequencing primers: 5′ CCTACATCTTGTTCAAAAGAGTAGC
Terms and licenses: Academic/Nonprofit Terms; Industry Terms: Not Available to Industry
How to cite: pPK609 was a gift from Michael Grunstein (Addgene plasmid # 44539 ; http://n2t.net/addgene:44539 ; RRID:Addgene_44539)
